Addgene plasmid #168068: ymTq2-tdTomato pDRF1-GW
Purpose: FRET fusion between ymTq2 and tdTomato for use in yeast
Depositing lab: Bas Teusink. Depositing organization: Vrije Universiteit Amsterdam.
Backbone
  Vector backbone: pDRF1-GW
  Vector type: Yeast Expression
  Selectable markers: URA3
Growth in bacteria
  Bacterial resistance: Ampicillin, 100 μg/mL
  Growth temperature: 37°C
  Growth strain: DH5alpha
  Copy number: High Copy
Gene/Insert
  Gene/Insert name: ymTq2-tdTomato
  Species: Synthetic
  Cloning method: Restriction Enzyme; 5′ cloning site Unknown (unknown if destroyed); 3′ cloning site Unknown (unknown if destroyed)
Terms and licenses: Academic/Nonprofit Terms; Industry Terms: Not Available to Industry
How to cite: ymTq2-tdTomato pDRF1-GW was a gift from Bas Teusink (Addgene plasmid # 168068 ; http://n2t.net/addgene:168068 ; RRID:Addgene_168068)
