[The description below was written by a language model from this plasmid's Addgene catalogue record and pLannotate feature annotations shown in this document.]
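Description:
ymTq2-tdTomato pDRF1-GW is a yeast expression plasmid built on the pDRF1-GW backbone, a yeast–E. coli shuttle vector. In yeast it replicates episomally from a 2μ origin and is selected through the URA3 auxotrophic marker, driven by its own promoter, which also allows counterselection with 5-fluoroorotic acid. In bacteria it is maintained at high copy from a ColE1/pUC-type origin with ampicillin resistance (β-lactamase). An f1 origin and remnants of a lac promoter/operator and lacZα region are carried over from the parental cloning vector.

The payload is a synthetic tandem fusion of two fluorescent proteins. The first is ymTq2, annotated as the cyan monomer mTurquoise2 (the name suggests a yeast-adapted version). It is followed after a short linker by a Tomato-family orange-red protein. The automated annotation marks only a single dTomato-length unit of about 700 bp between the Gateway sites, whereas the catalogue name specifies tdTomato, the tandem dimer, so the table may not fully represent the acceptor as named. The fusion lies between attB1 and attB2 sites, consistent with the Gateway-compatible backbone, although the record lists restriction cloning with unknown sites. An ADH1 terminator lies downstream. No yeast promoter is explicitly annotated upstream of the insert. The region is only labelled with fragments of yeast loci (BRP1 and a predicted ORF), so the record does not state which promoter drives expression.

According to the stated purpose, the construct is a FRET fusion for use in yeast. The cyan donor is covalently linked to the red acceptor, which makes it suitable as a reference pair for assessing energy transfer between these fluorophores in living yeast cells.
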