Features (pLannotate 1.2.2; 26 found; start..end, strand, type, name):
    196..220     +  protein_bind   attB1: mutant version of attB; recombination site for the Gateway® BP reaction BP Clonase™
    247..963     +  CDS            mTurquoise2: mTurquoise2 is a basic (constitutively fluorescent) cyan fluorescent protein published in 2012, derived from Aequorea victoria. It is reported to be a rapidly-maturing monomer with very low acid sensitivity.
   1000..1701    +  CDS            dTomato: dTomato is a basic (constitutively fluorescent) orange fluorescent protein published in 2004, derived from Discosoma sp.. It is reported to be a somewhat slowly-maturing dimer with low acid sensitivity.
   1713..1737    -  protein_bind   attB2: mutant version of attB; recombination site for the Gateway® BP reaction BP Clonase™
   1765..1791    +  misc_feature   MCS (fragment): pBluescript multiple cloning site
   1800..1818    -  promoter       T7 promoter: promoter for bacteriophage T7 RNA polymerase
   1819..1962    +  CDS            ADH1 (fragment): ADH1_YEAST - Also known as ADC1. Experimental evidence at protein level: Swiss-Prot protein existence level 1. This isozyme preferentially catalyzes the conversion of primary unbranched alcohols to their corresponding aldehydes. Also shows activity toward secondary alcohols. From Saccharomyces cerevisiae (strain ATCC 204508 / S288c) (Baker's yeast).
   1966..2153    +  terminator     ADH1 terminator: S. cerevisiae ADH1; transcription terminator for the S. cerevisiae alcohol dehydrogenase 1 (ADH1) gene
   2161..2318    +  CDS            lacZα (fragment): LacZα fragment of β-galactosidase; lacZ fragment
   2324..2375    -  misc_feature   bom (fragment): basis of mobility region from pBR322
   2380..2463    +  CDS            RAF1 (fragment): RAF_YEAST - Experimental evidence at transcript level: Swiss-Prot protein existence level 2. Antagonizes transcriptional repression of recombinase FLP by REP1-REP2. May play a role in plasmid partitioning. From Saccharomyces cerevisiae (strain ATCC 204508 / S288c) (Baker's yeast).
   2617..3963    -  rep_origin     2μ ori: yeast 2μ plasmid origin of replication
   3968..3984    -  promoter       tet promoter (fragment): E. coli promoter for tetracycline efflux protein gene
   4074..4877    -  CDS            URA3: orotidine-5'-phosphate decarboxylase, required for uracil biosynthesis; S. cerevisiae URA3; yeast auxotrophic marker, counterselectable with 5-fluoroorotic acid (5-FOA)
   4878..5093    -  promoter       URA3 promoter: S. cerevisiae URA3
   5204..5308    +  promoter       AmpR promoter: bla
   5309..6169    +  CDS            AmpR: β-lactamase; bla; confers resistance to ampicillin, carbenicillin, and related antibiotics
   6340..6928    +  rep_origin     ori: high-copy-number ColE1/pMB1/pBR322/pUC origin of replication
   7111..7203    +  CDS            lacI (fragment): lac repressor; lacI; The lac repressor binds to the lac operator to inhibit transcription in E. coli. This inhibition can be relieved by adding lactose or isopropyl-β-D-thiogalactopyranoside (IPTG).
   7216..7237    +  protein_bind   CAP binding site: CAP binding activates transcription in the presence of cAMP. E. coli catabolite activator protein
   7252..7282    +  promoter       lac promoter: promoter for the E. coli lac operon
   7290..7306    +  protein_bind   lac operator: The lac repressor binds to the lac operator to inhibit transcription in E. coli. This inhibition can be relieved by adding lactose or isopropyl-β-D-thiogalactopyranoside (IPTG). lac repressor encoded by lacI
   7387..7815    -  rep_origin     f1 ori (sequence partly withheld): f1 bacteriophage origin of replication; arrow indicates direction of (+) strand synthesis
   7826..8080    -  CDS            BRP1 (fragment): BRP1_YEAST - Protein predicted: Swiss-Prot protein existence level 4. From Saccharomyces cerevisiae (strain ATCC 204508 / S288c) (Baker's yeast).
   8182..8198    -  promoter       ARG4 promoter (fragment): S. cerevisiae ARG4
   8303..8386    +  CDS            YG007_YEAST: Protein predicted: Swiss-Prot protein existence level 4. From Saccharomyces cerevisiae (strain ATCC 204508 / S288c) (Baker's yeast).
>Addgene plasmid #168068 | ymTq2-tdTomato pDRF1-GW | addgene full sequence | sequence record 332369 | Addgene NGS Result
AATAGTGAAAATCTTTTTTTCTTCTATATCTACAAAAACTTTTTTTTTCTATCAACCTCGTTGATAAATT
TTTTCTTTAACAATCGTTAATAATTAATTAATTGGAAAATAACCATTTTTTCTCTCTTTTATACACACAT
TCAAAAGAAAGAAAAAAAATATACCCCAGCCTCGACTAGTGAATTCGCGGCCATCACAAGTTTGTACAAA
AAAGCAGGCTGCTAGCACTAGTAAGCTTTTAATTAAATGGTTAGTAAAGGTGAAGAATTGTTCACTGGTG
TAGTGCCAATTTTAGTAGAATTAGATGGTGACGTTAACGGTCATAAGTTCTCTGTAAGCGGTGAAGGTGA
AGGTGACGCAACATACGGTAAATTAACTTTGAAATTCATTTGTACTACAGGTAAATTACCAGTTCCATGG
CCAACTTTGGTTACTACTTTGTCTTGGGGTGTTCAATGTTTCGCTAGATACCCAGATCATATGAAGCAAC
ATGATTTCTTTAAGTCTGCTATGCCAGAAGGTTACGTTCAAGAAAGAACTATCTTCTTCAAGGATGATGG
TAACTATAAGACTAGAGCTGAAGTTAAGTTCGAAGGAGATACTTTAGTTAATAGAATTGAATTGAAGGGT
ATTGATTTTAAGGAAGATGGTAATATTTTGGGTCATAAGTTGGAATATAATTACTTCTCTGATAACGTTT
ACATTACTGCTGATAAGCAAAAGAACGGTATTAAGGCGAACTTCAAGATTAGACATAACATTGAAGATGG
TGGTGTTCAATTAGCTGATCATTACCAACAAAACACTCCAATTGGTGACGGTCCAGTTTTGTTGCCAGAT
AACCATTACTTGTCTACTCAATCTAAGTTGTCTAAGGATCCAAACGAAAAGAGAGATCATATGGTTTTGT
TGGAATTCGTTACTGCTGCTGGGATCACTTTAGGTATGGATGAATTGTATAAATCCGGACTCAGATCTTC
GGATCCACCGGTCGCCACCATGGTGAGCAAGGGCGAGGAGGTCATCAAAGAGTTCATGCGCTTCAAGGTG
CGCATGGAGGGCTCCATGAACGGCCACGAGTTCGAGATCGAGGGCGAGGGCGAGGGCCGCCCCTACGAGG
GCACCCAGACCGCCAAGCTGAAGGTGACCAAGGGCGGCCCCCTGCCCTTCGCCTGGGACATCCTGTCCCC
CCAGTTCATGTACGGCTCCAAGGCGTACGTGAAGCACCCCGCCGACATCCCCGATTACAAGAAGCTGTCC
TTCCCCGAGGGCTTCAAGTGGGAGCGCGTGATGAACTTCGAGGACGGCGGTCTGGTGACCGTGACCCAGG
ACTCCTCCCTGCAGGACGGCACGCTGATCTACAAGGTGAAGATGCGCGGCACCAACTTCCCCCCCGACGG
CCCCGTAATGCAGAAGAAGACCATGGGCTGGGAGGCCTCCACCGAGCGCCTGTACCCCCGCGACGGCGTG
CTGAAGGGCGAGATCCACCAGGCCCTGAAGCTGAAGGACGGCGGCCACTACCTGGTGGAGTTCAAGACCA
TCTACATGGCCAAGAAGCCCGTGCAACTGCCCGGCTACTACTACGTGGACACCAAGCTGGACATCACCTC
CCACAACGAGGACTACACCATCGTGGAACAGTACGAGCGCTCCGAGGGCCGCCACCACCTGTTCCTGTAC
GGCATGGACGAGCTGTACAAGTAAGCGGCCGCACCCAGCTTTCTTGTACAAAGTGGTGTAGTTAATTCAT
GATGGCCGCTGCAGGTCGACCTCGAGGGGGGGCCCGGTACCCAATTCGCCCTATAGTGAGTCGTATTACG
CGCGGATCCAGCTTTGGACTTCTTCGCCAGAGGTTTGGTCAAGTCTCCAATCAAGGTTGTCGGCTTGTCT
ACCTTGCCAGAAATTTACGAAAAGATGGAAAAGGGTCAAATCGTTGGTAGATACGTTGTTGACACTTCTA
AATAAGCGAATTTCTTATGATTTATGATTTTTATTATTAAATAAGTTATAAAAAAAATAAGTGTATACAA
ATTTTAAAGTGACTCTTAGGTTTTAAAACGAAAATTCTTATTCTTGAGTAACTCTTTCCTGTAGGTCAGG
TTGCTTTCTCAGGTATAGCATGAGGTCGCTCTTATTGACCACACCTCTACCGGCATGCCAATTCACTGGC
CGTCGTTTTACAACGTCGTGACTGGGAAAACCCTGGCGTTACCCAACTTAATCGCCTTGCAGCACATCCC
CCTTTCGCCAGCTGGCGTAATAGCGAAGAGGCCCGCACCGATCGCCCTTCCCAACAGTTGCGCAGCCTGA
ATGGCGAATGGCGCCTGATGCGGTATTTTCTCCTTACGCATCTGTGCGGTATTTCACACCGCATAATCGG
ATCGTACTTGTTACCCATCATTGAATTTTGAACATCCGAACCTGGGAGTTTTCCCTGAAACAGATAGTAT
ATTTGAACCTGTATAATAATATATAGTCTAGCGCTTTACGGAAGACAATGTATGTATTTCGGTTCCTGGA
GAAACTATTGCATCTATTGCATAGGTAATCTTGCACGTCGCATCCCCGGTTCATTTTCTGCGTTTCCATC
TTGCACTTCAATAGCATATCTTTGTTAACGAAGCATCTGTGCTTCATTTTGTAGAACAAAAATGCAACGC
GAGAGCGCTAATTTTTCAAACAAAGAATCTGAGCTGCATTTTTACAGAACAGAAATGCAACGCGAAAGCG
CTATTTTACCAACGAAGAATCTGTGCTTCATTTTTGTAAAACAAAAATGCAACGCGAGAGCGCTAATTTT
TCAAACAAAGAATCTGAGCTGCATTTTTACAGAACAGAAATGCAACGCGAGAGCGCTATTTTACCAACAA
AGAATCTATACTTCTTTTTTGTTCTACAAAAATGCATCCCGAGAGCGCTATTTTTCTAACAAAGCATCTT
AGATTACTTTTTTTCTCCTTTGTGCGCTCTATAATGCAGTCTCTTGATAACTTTTTGCACTGTAGGTCCG
TTAAGGTTAGAAGAAGGCTACTTTGGTGTCTATTTTCTCTTCCATAAAAAAAGCCTGACTCCACTTCCCG
CGTTTACTGATTACTAGCGAAGCTGCGGGTGCATTTTTTCAAGATAAAGGCATCCCCGATTATATTCTAT
ACCGATGTGGATTGCGCATACTTTGTGAACAGAAAGTGATAGCGTTGATGATTCTTCATTGGTCAGAAAA
TTATGAACGGTTTCTTCTATTTTGTCTCTATATACTACGTATAGGAAATGTTTACATTTTCGTATTGTTT
TCGATTCACTCTATGAATAGTTCTTACTACAATTTTTTTGTCTAAAGAGTAATACTAGAGATAAACATAA
AAAATGTAGAGGTCGAGTTTAGATGCAAGTTCAAGGAGCGAAAGGTGGATGGGTAGGTTATATAGGGATA
TAGCACAGAGATATATAGCAAAGAGATACTTTTGAGCAATGTTTGTGGAAGCGGTATTCGCAATATTTTA
GTAGCTCGTTACAGTCCGGTGCGTTTTTGGTTTTTTGAAAGTGCGTCTTCAGAGCGCTTTTGGTTTTCAA
AAGCGCTCTGAAGTTCCTATACTTTCTAGCTAGAGAATAGGAACTTCGGAATAGGAACTTCAAAGCGTTT
CCGAAAACGAGCGCTTCCGAAAATGCAACGCGAGCTGCGCACATACAGCTCACTGTTCACGTCGCACCTA
TATCTGCGTGTTGCCTGTATATATATATACATGAGAAGAACGGCATAGTGCGTGTTTATGCTTAAATGCG
TACTTATATGCGTCTATTTATGTAGGATGAAAGGTAGTCTAGTACCTCCTGTGATATTATCCCATTCCAT
GCGGGGTATCGTATGCTTCCTTCAGCACTACCCTTTAGCTGTTCTATATGCTGCCACTCCTCAATTGGAT
TAGTCTCATCCTTCAATGCTATCATTTCCTTTGATATTGGATCGATCCGATGATAAGCTGTCAAACATGA
GAATTGGGTAATAACTGATATAATTAAATTGAAGCTCTAATTTGTGAGTTTAGTATACATGCATTTACTT
ATAATACAGTTTTTTAGTTTTGCTGGCCGCATCTTCTCAAATATGCTTCCCAGCCTGCTTTTCTGTAACG
TTCACCCTCTACCTTAGCATCCCTTCCCTTTGCAAATAGTCCTCTTCCAACAATAATAATGTCAGATCCT
GTAGAGACCACATCATCCACGGTTCTATACTGTTGACCCAATGCGTCTCCCTTGTCATCTAAACCCACAC
CGGGTGTCATAATCAACCAATCGTAACCTTCATCTCTTCCACCCATGTCTCTTTGAGCAATAAAGCCGAT
AACAAAATCTTTGTCGCTCTTCGCAATGTCAACAGTACCCTTAGTATATTCTCCAGTAGATAGGGAGCCC
TTGCATGACAATTCTGCTAACATCAAAAGGCCTCTAGGTTCCTTTGTTACTTCTTCTGCCGCCTGCTTCA
AACCGCTAACAATACCTGGGCCCACCACACCGTGTGCATTCGTAATGTCTGCCCATTCTGCTATTCTGTA
TACACCCGCAGAGTACTGCAATTTGACTGTATTACCAATGTCAGCAAATTTTCTGTCTTCGAAGAGTAAA
AAATTGTACTTGGCGGATAATGCCTTTAGCGGCTTAACTGTGCCCTCCATGGAAAAATCAGTCAAGATAT
CCACATGTGTTTTTAGTAAACAAATTTTGGGACCTAATGCTTCAACTAACTCCAGTAATTCCTTGGTGGT
ACGAACATCCAATGAAGCACACAAGTTTGTTTGCTTTTCGTGCATGATATTAAATAGCTTGGCAGCAACA
GGACTAGGATGAGTAGCAGCACGTTCCTTATATGTAGCTTTCGACATGATTTATCTTCGTTTCCTGCATG
TTTTTGTTCTGTGCAGTTGGGTTAAGAATACTGGGCAATTTCATGTTTCTTCAACACTACATATGCGTAT
ATATACCAATCTAAGTCTGTGCTCCTTCCTTCGTTCTTCCTTCTGTTCGGAGATTACCGAATCAAAAAAA
TTTCAAGGAAACCGAAATCAAAAAAAAGAATAAAAAAAAAATGATGAATTGAAAAGCTAATTCTTGAAGA
CGAAAGGGCCTCGTGATACGCCTATTTTTATAGGTTAATGTCATGATAATAATGGTTTCTTAGACGTCAG
GTGGCACTTTTCGGGGAAATGTGCGCGGAACCCCTATTTGTTTATTTTTCTAAATACATTCAAATATGTA
TCCGCTCATGAGACAATAACCCTGATAAATGCTTCAATAATATTGAAAAAGGAAGAGTATGAGTATTCAA
CATTTCCGTGTCGCCCTTATTCCCTTTTTTGCGGCATTTTGCCTTCCTGTTTTTGCTCACCCAGAAACGC
TGGTGAAAGTAAAAGATGCTGAAGATCAGTTGGGTGCACGAGTGGGTTACATCGAACTGGATCTCAACAG
CGGTAAGATCCTTGAGAGTTTTCGCCCCGAAGAACGTTTTCCAATGATGAGCACTTTTAAAGTTCTGCTA
TGTGGCGCGGTATTATCCCGTATTGACGCCGGGCAAGAGCAACTCGGTCGCCGCATACACTATTCTCAGA
ATGACTTGGTTGAGTACTCACCAGTCACAGAAAAGCATCTTACGGATGGCATGACAGTAAGAGAATTATG
CAGTGCTGCCATAACCATGAGTGATAACACTGCGGCCAACTTACTTCTGACAACGATCGGAGGACCGAAG
GAGCTAACCGCTTTTTTGCACAACATGGGGGATCATGTAACTCGCCTTGATCGTTGGGAACCGGAGCTGA
ATGAAGCCATACCAAACGACGAGCGTGACACCACGATGCCTGTAGCAATGGCAACAACGTTGCGCAAACT
ATTAACTGGCGAACTACTTACTCTAGCTTCCCGGCAACAATTAATAGACTGGATGGAGGCGGATAAAGTT
GCAGGACCACTTCTGCGCTCGGCCCTTCCGGCTGGCTGGTTTATTGCTGATAAATCTGGAGCCGGTGAGC
GTGGGTCTCGCGGTATCATTGCAGCACTGGGGCCAGATGGTAAGCCCTCCCGTATCGTAGTTATCTACAC
GACGGGGAGTCAGGCAACTATGGATGAACGAAATAGACAGATCGCTGAGATAGGTGCCTCACTGATTAAG
CATTGGTAACTGTCAGACCAAGTTTACTCATATATACTTTAGATTGATTTAAAACTTCATTTTTAATTTA
AAAGGATCTAGGTGAAGATCCTTTTTGATAATCTCATGACCAAAATCCCTTAACGTGAGTTTTCGTTCCA
CTGAGCGTCAGACCCCGTAGAAAAGATCAAAGGATCTTCTTGAGATCCTTTTTTTCTGCGCGTAATCTGC
TGCTTGCAAACAAAAAAACCACCGCTACCAGCGGTGGTTTGTTTGCCGGATCAAGAGCTACCAACTCTTT
TTCCGAAGGTAACTGGCTTCAGCAGAGCGCAGATACCAAATACTGTTCTTCTAGTGTAGCCGTAGTTAGG
CCACCACTTCAAGAACTCTGTAGCACCGCCTACATACCTCGCTCTGCTAATCCTGTTACCAGTGGCTGCT
GCCAGTGGCGATAAGTCGTGTCTTACCGGGTTGGACTCAAGACGATAGTTACCGGATAAGGCGCAGCGGT
CGGGCTGAACGGGGGGTTCGTGCACACAGCCCAGCTTGGAGCGAACGACCTACACCGAACTGAGATACCT
ACAGCGTGAGCTATGAGAAAGCGCCACGCTTCCCGAAGGGAGAAAGGCGGACAGGTATCCGGTAAGCGGC
AGGGTCGGAACAGGAGAGCGCACGAGGGAGCTTCCAGGGGGAAACGCCTGGTATCTTTATAGTCCTGTCG
GGTTTCGCCACCTCTGACTTGAGCGTCGATTTTTGTGATGCTCGTCAGGGGGGCGGAGCCTATGGAAAAA
CGCCAGCAACGCGGCCTTTTTACGGTTCCTGGCCTTTTGCTGGCCTTTTGCTCACATGTTCTTTCCTGCG
TTATCCCCTGATTCTGTGGATAACCGTATTACCGCCTTTGAGTGAGCTGATACCGCTCGCCGCAGCCGAA
CGACCGAGCGCAGCGAGTCAGTGAGCGAGGAAGCGGAAGAGCGCCCAATACGCAAACCGCCTCTCCCCGC
GCGTTGGCCGATTCATTAATGCAGCTGGCACGACAGGTTTCCCGACTGGAAAGCGGGCAGTGAGCGCAAC
GCAATTAATGTGAGTTAGCTCACTCATTAGGCACCCCAGGCTTTACACTTTATGCTTCCGGCTCGTATGT
TGTGTGGAATTGTGAGCGGATAACAATTTCACACAGGAAACAGCTATGACCATGATTACGCCAAGCTTAC
CGCATCAGGAAATTGTAAGCGTTAATATTTTGTTAAAATTCGCGTTAAATTTTTGTTAAATCAGCTCATT
TTTTAACCAATAGGCCGAAATCGGCAAAATCCCTTATAAATCAAAAGAATAGACCGAGATAGGGT
[37 nt withheld, positions 7486-7522]
AAAGAACGTGGACTCCAACGTCAAAGG
[49 nt withheld, positions 7550-7598]
T
[91 nt withheld, positions 7600-7690]
G
[124 nt withheld, positions 7692-7815]
CCATTCGCCAAGCTTCCTGAAACGGAGAAACATAAACAGGCATTGCTGGGATCACCCATACATCACTCTG
TTTTGCCTGACCTTTTCCGGTAATTTGAAAACAAACCCGGTCTCGAAGCGGAGATCCGGCGATAATTACC
GCAGAAATAAACCCATACACGAGACGTAGAACCAGCCGCACATGGCCGGAGAAACTCCTGCGAGAATTTC
GTAAACTCGCGCGCATTGCATCTGTATTTCCTAATGCGGCACTTCCAGGCCTCGATCGAGACCGTTTATC
CATTGCTTTTTTGTTGTCTTTTTCCCTCGTTCACAGAAAGTCTGAAGAAGCTATAGTAGAACTATGAGCT
TTTTTTGTTTCTGTTTTCCTTTTTTTTTTTTTTACCTCTGTGGAAATTGTTACTCTCACACTCTTTAGTT
CGTTTGTTTGTTTTGTTTATTCCAATTATGACCGGTGACGAAACGTGGTCGATGGTGGGTACCGCTTATG
CTCCCCTCCATTAGTTTCGATTATATAAAAAGGCCAAATATTGTATTATTTTCAAATGTCCTATCATTAT
CGTCTAACATCTAATTTCTCTTAAATTTTTTCTCTTTCTTTCCTATAACACC
